>Addgene plasmid #236257 | pPtGE31 | addgene full sequence | sequence record 474332 | Addgene NGS Result
TCGAGCTGGTTGCCCTCGCCGCTGGGCTGGCGGCCGTCTATGGCCCTGCAAACGCGCCAGAAACGCCGTC
GAAGCCGTGTGCGAGACACCGCGGCCGGCCGCCGGCGTTGTGGATACCTCGCGGAAAACTTGGCCCTCAC
TGACAGATGAGGGGCGGACGTTGACACTTGAGGGGCCGACTCACCCGGCGCGGCGTTGACAGATGAGGGG
CAGGCTCGATTTCGGCCGGCGACGTGGAGCTGGCCAGCCTCGCAAATCGGCGAAAACGCCTGATTTTACG
CGAGTTTCCCACAGATGATGTGGACAAGCCTGGGGATAAGTGCCCTGCGGTATTGACACTTGAGGGGCGC
GACTACTGACAGATGAGGGGCGCGATCCTTGACACTTGAGGGGCAGAGTGCTGACAGATGAGGGGCGCAC
CTATTGACATTTGAGGGGCTGTCCACAGGCAGAAAATCCAGCATTTGCAAGGGTTTCCGCCCGTTTTTCG
GCCACCGCTAACCTGTCTTTTAACCTGCTTTTAAACCAATATTTATAAACCTTGTTTTTAACCAGGGCTG
CGCCCTGTGCGCGTGACCGCGCACGCCGAAGGGGGGTGCCCCCCCTTCTCGAACCCTCCCGGTCGAGTGA
GCGAGGAAGCACCAGGGAACAGCACTTATATATTCTGCTTACACACGATGCCTGAAAAAACTTCCCTTGG
GGTTATCCACTTATCCACGGGGATATTTTTATAATTATTTTTTTTATAGTTTTTAGATCTTCTTTTTTAG
AGCGCCTTGTAGGCCTTTATCCATGCTGGTTCTAGAGAAGGTGTTGTGACAAATTGCCCTTTCAGTGTGA
CAAATCACCCTCAAATGACAGTCCTGTCTGTGACAAATTGCCCTTAACCCTGTGACAAATTGCCCTCAGA
AGAAGCTGTTTTTTCACAAAGTTATCCCTGCTTATTGACTCTTTTTTATTTAGTGTGACAATCTAAAAAC
TTGTCACACTTCACATGGATCTGTCATGGCGGAAACAGCGGTTATCAATCACAAGAAACGTAAAAATAGC
CCGCGAATCGTCCAGTCAAACGACCTCACTGAGGCGGCATATAGTCTCTCCCGGGATCAAAAACGTATGC
TGTATCTGTTCGTTGACCAGATCAGAAAATCTGATGGCACCCTACAGGAACATGACGGTATCTGCGAGAT
CCATGTTGCTAAATATGCTGAAATATTCGGATTGACCTCTGCGGAAGCCAGTAAGGATATACGGCAGGCA
TTGAAGAGTTTCGCGGGGAAGGAAGTGGTTTTTTATCGCCCTGAAGAGGATGCCGGCGATGAAAAAGGCT
ATGAATCTTTTCCTTGGTTTATCAAACGTGCGCACAGTCCATCCAGAGGGCTTTACAGTGTACATATCAA
CCCATATCTCATTCCCTTCTTTATCGGGTTACAGAACCGGTTTACGCAGTTTCGGCTTAGTGAAACAAAA
GAAATCACCAATCCGTATGCCATGCGTTTATACGAATCCCTGTGTCAGTATCGTAAGCCGGATGGCTCAG
GCATCGTCTCTCTGAAAATCGACTGGATCATAGAGCGTTACCAGCTGCCTCAAAGTTACCAGCGTATGCC
TGACTTCCGCCGCCGCTTCCTGCAGGTCTGTGTTAATGAGATCAACAGCAGAACTCCAATGCGCCTCTCA
TACATTGAGAAAAAGAAAGGCCGCCAGACGACTCATATCGTATTTTCCTTCCGCGATATCACTTCCATGA
CGACAGGATAGTCTGAGGGTTATCTGTCACAGATTTGAGGGTGGTTCGTCACATTTGTTCTGACCTACTG
AGGGTAATTTGTCACAGTTTTGCTGTTTCCTTCAGCCTGCATGGATTTTCTCATACTTTTTGAACTGTAA
TTTTTAAGGAAGCCAAATTTGAGGGCAGTTTGTCACAGTTGATTTCCTTCTCTTTCCCTTCGTCATGTGA
CCTGATATCGGGGGTTAGTTCGTCATCATTGATGAGGGTTGATTATCACAGTTTATTACTCTGAATTGGC
TATCCGCGTGTGTACCTCTACCTGGAGTTTTTCCCACGGTGGATATTTCTTCTTGCGCTGAGCGTAAGAG
CTATCTGACAGAACAGTTCTTCTTTGCTTCCTCGCCAGTTCGCTCGCTATGCTCGGTTACACGGCTGCGG
CGAGCATCACGTGCTATAAAAATAATTATAATTTAAATTTTTTAATATAAATATATAAATTAAAAATAGA
AAGTAAAAAAAGAAATTAAAGAAAAAATAGTTTTTGTTTTCCGAAGATGTAAAAGACTCTAGGGGGATCG
CCAACAAATACTACCTTTTACCTTGCTCTTCCTGCTCTCAGGTATTAATGCCGAATTGTTTCATCTTGTC
TGTGTAGAAGACCACACACGAAAATCCTGTGATTTTACATTTTACTTATCGTTAATCGAATGTATATCTA
TTTAATCTGCTTTTCTTGTCTAATAAATATATATGTAAAGTACGCTTTTTGTTGAAATTTTTTAAACCTT
TGTTTATTTTTTTTTCTTCATTCCGTAACTCTTCTACCTTCTTTATTTACTTTCTAAAATCCAAATACAA
AACATAAAAATAAATAAACACAGAGTAAATTCCCAAATTATTCCATCATTAAAAGATACGAGGCGCGTGT
AAGTTACAGGCAAGCGATCCTAGTACACTCTATATTTTTTTATGCCTCGGTAATGATTTTCATTTTTTTT
TTCCACCTAGCGGATGACTCTTTTTTTTTCTTAGCGATTGGCATTATCACATAATGAATTATACATTATA
TAAAGTAATGTGATTTCTTCGAAGAATATACTAAAAAATGAGCAGGCAAGATAAACGAAGGCAAAGATGA
CAGAGCAGAAAGCCCTAGTAAAGCGTATTACAAATGAAACCAAGATTCAGATTGCGATCTCTTTAAAGGG
TGGTCCCCTAGCGATAGAGCACTCGATCTTCCCAGAAAAAGAGGCAGAAGCAGTAGCAGAACAGGCCACA
CAATCGCAAGTGATTAACGTCCACACAGGTATAGGGTTTCTGGACCATATGATACATGCTCTGGCCAAGC
ATTCCGGCTGGTCGCTAATCGTTGAGTGCATTGGTGACTTACACATAGACGACCATCACACCACTGAAGA
CTGCGGGATTGCTCTCGGTCAAGCTTTTAAAGAGGCCCTAGGGGCCGTGCGTGGAGTAAAAAGGTTTGGA
TCAGGATTTGCGCCTTTGGATGAGGCACTTTCCAGAGCGGTGGTAGATCTTTCGAACAGGCCGTACGCAG
TTGTCGAACTTGGTTTGCAAAGGGAGAAAGTAGGAGATCTCTCTTGCGAGATGATCCCGCATTTTCTTGA
AAGCTTTGCAGAGGCTAGCAGAATTACCCTCCACGTTGATTGTCTGCGAGGCAAGAATGATCATCACCGT
AGTGAGAGTGCGTTCAAGGCTCTTGCGGTTGCCATAAGAGAAGCCACCTCGCCCAATGGTACCAACGATG
TTCCCTCCACCAAAGGTGTTCTTATGTAGTTTTACACAGGAGTCTGGACTTGACGCTAGTGATAATAAGT
GACTGAGGTATGTGCTCTTCTTATCTCCTTTTGTAGTGTTGCTCTTATTTTAAACAACTTTGCGGTTTTT
TGATGACTTTGCGATTTTGTTGTTGCTTTGCAGTAAATTGCAAGATTTAATAAAAAAACGCAAAGCAATG
ATTAAAGGATGTTCAGAATGAAACTCATGGAAACACTTAACCAGTGCATAAACGCTGGTCATGAAATGAC
GAAGGCTATCGCCATTGCACAGTTTAATGATGACAGCCCGGAAGCGAGGAAAATAACCCGGCGCTGGAGA
ATAGGTGAAGCAGCGGATTTAGTTGGGGTTTCTTCTCAGGCTATCAGAGATGCCGAGAAAGCAGGGCGAC
TACCGCACCCGGATATGGAAATTCGAGGACGGGTTGAGCAACGTGTTGGTTATACAATTGAACAAATTAA
TCATATGCGTGATGTGTTTGGTACGCGATTGCGACGTGCTGAAGACGTATTTCCACCGGTGATCGGGGTT
GCTGCCCATAAAGGTGGCGTTTACAAAACCTCAGTTTCTGTTCATCTTGCTCAGGATCTGGCTCTGAAGG
GGCTACGTGTTTTGCTCGTGGAAGGTAACGACCCCCAGGGAACAGCCTCAATGTATCACGGATGGGTACC
AGATCTTCATATTCATGCAGAAGACACTCTCCTGCCTTTCTATCTTGGGGAAAAGGACGATGTCACTTAT
GCAATAAAGCCCACTTGCTGGCCGGGGCTTGACATTATTCCTTCCTGTCTGGCTCTGCACCGTATTGAAA
CTGAGTTAATGGGCAAATTTGATGAAGGTAAACTGCCCACCGATCCACACCTGATGCTCCGACTGGCCAT
TGAAACTGTTGCTCATGACTATGATGTCATAGTTATTGACAGCGCGCCTAACCTGGGTATCGGCACGATT
AATGTCGTATGTGCTGCTGATGTGCTGATTGTTCCCACGCCTGCTGAGTTGTTTGACTACACCTCCGCAC
TGCAGTTTTTCGATATGCTTCGTGATCTGCTCAAGAACGTTGATCTTAAAGGGTTCGAGCCTGATGTACG
TATTTTGCTTACCAAATACAGCAATAGCAATGGCTCTCAGTCCCCGTGGATGGAGGAGCAAATTCGGGAT
GCCTGGGGAAGCATGGTTCTAAAAAATGTTGTACGTGAAACGGATGAAGTTGGTAAAGGTCAGATCCGGA
TGAGAACTGTTTTTGAACAGGCCATTGATCAACGCTCTTCAACTGGTGCCTGGAGAAATGCTCTTTCTAT
TTGGGAACCTGTCTGCAATGAAATTTTCGATCGTCTGATTAAACCACGCTGGGAGATTAGATAATGAAGC
GTGCGCCTGTTATTCCAAAACATACGCTCAATACTCAACCGGTTGAAGATACTTCGTTATCGACACCAGC
TGCCCCGATGGTGGATTCGTTAATTGCGCGCGTAGGAGTAATGGCTCGCGGTAATGCCATTACTTTGCCT
GTATGTGGTCGGGATGTGAAGTTTACTCTTGAAGTGCTCCGGGGTGATAGTGTTGAGAAGACCTCTCGGG
TATGGTCAGGTAATGAACGTGACCAGGAGCTGCTTACTGAGGACGCACTGGATGATCTCATCCCTTCTTT
TCTACTGACTGGTCAACAGACACCGGCGTTCGGTCGAAGAGTATCTGGTGTCATAGAAATTGCCGATGGG
AGTCGCCGTCGTAAAGCTGCTGCACTTACCGAAAGTGATTATCGTGTTCTGGTTGGCGAGCTGGATGATG
AGCAGATGGCTGCATTATCCAGATTGGGTAACGATTATCGCCCAACAAGTGCTTATGAACGTGGTCAGCG
TTATGCAAGCCGATTGCAGAATGAATTTGCTGGAAATATTTCTGCGCTGGCTGATGCGGAAAATATTTCA
CGTAAGATTATTACCCGCTGTATCAACACCGCCAAATTGCCTAAATCAGTTGTTGCTCTTTTTTCTCACC
CCGGTGAACTATCTGCCCGGTCAGGTGATGCACTTCAAAAAGCCTTTACAGATAAAGAGGAATTACTTAA
GCAGCAGGCATCTAACCTTCATGAGCAGAAAAAAGCTGGGGTGATATTTGAAGCTGAAGAAGTTATCACT
CTTTTAACTTCTGTGCTTAAAACGTCATCTGCATCAAGAACTAGTTTAAGCTCACGACATCAGTTTGCTC
CTGGAGCGACAGTATTGTATAAGGGCGATAAAATGGTGCTTAACCTGGACAGGTCTCGTGTTCCAACTGA
GTGTATAGAGAAAATTGAGGCCATTCTTAAGGAACTTGAAAAGCCAGCACCCTGATGCGACCTCGTTTTA
GTCTACGTTTATCTGTCTTTACTTAATGTCCTTTGTTACAGGCCAGAAAGCATAACTGGCCTGAATATTC
TCTCTGGGCCCACTGTTCCACTTGTATCGTCGGTCTGATAATCAGACTGGGACCACGGTCCCACTCGTAT
CGTCGGTCTGATTATTAGTCTGGGACCACGGTCCCACTCGTATCGTCGGTCTGATTATTAGTCTGGGACC
ACGGTCCCACTCGTATCGTCGGTCTGATAATCAGACTGGGACCACGGTCCCACTCGTATCGTCGGTCTGA
TTATTAGTCTGGGACCATGGTCCCACTCGTATCGTCGGTCTGATTATTAGTCTGGGACCACGGTCCCACT
CGTATCGTCGGTCTGATTATTAGTCTGGAACCACGGTCCCACTCGTATCGTCGGTCTGATTATTAGTCTG
GGACCACGGTCCCACTCGTATCGTCGGTCTGATTATTAGTCTGGGACCACGATCCCACTCGTGTTGTCGG
TCTGATTATCGGTCTGGGACCACGGTCCCACTTGTATTGTCGATCAGACTATCAGCGTGAGACTACGATT
CCATCAATGCCTGTCAAGGGCAAGTATTGACATGTCGTCGTAACCTGTAGAACGGAGTAACCTCGGTGTG
CGGTTGTATGCCTGCTGTGGATTGCTGCTGTGTCCTGCTTATCCACAACATTTTGCGCACGGTTATGTGG
ACAAAATACCTGGTTACCCAGGCCGTGCCGGCACGTTAACCGGGCTGCATCCGATGCAAGTGTGTCGCTG
TCGACGAGCTCGCGAGCTCGGACATGAGGTTGCCCCGTATTCAGTGTCGCTGATTTGTATTGTCTGAAGT
TGTTTTTACGTTAAGTTGATGCAGATCAATTAATACGATACCTGCGTCATAATTGATTATTTGACGTGGT
TTGATGGCCTCCACGCACGTTGTGATATGTAGATGATAATCATTATCACTTTACGGGTCCTTTCCGGTGA
TCCGACAGGTTACGGGGCGGCGACCTCGCGGGTTTTCGCTATTTATGAAAATTTTCCGGTTTAAGGCGTT
TCCGTTCTTCTTCGTCATAACTTAATGTTTTTATTTAAAATACCCTCTGAAAAGAAAGGAAACGACAGGT
GCTGAAAGCGAGCTTTTTGGCCTCTGTCGTTTCCTTTCTCTGTTTTTGTCCGTGGAATGAACAATGGAAG
TCCGAGCTCATCGCTAATAACTTCGTATAGCATACATTATACGAAGTTATATTCGATGCGGCCGCAAGGG
GTTCGCGTCAGCGGGTGTTGGCGGGTGTCGGGGCTGGCTTAACTATGCGGCATCAGAGCAGATTGTACTG
AGAGTGCACCATATGCGGTGTGAAATACCACACAGATGCGTAAGGAGAAAATACCGCATCAGGCGCCATT
CGCCATTCAGCTGCGCAACTGTTGGGAAGGGCGATCGGTGCGGGCCTCTTCGCTATTACGCCAGCTGGCG
AAAGGGGGATGTGCTGCAAGGCGATTAAGTTGGGTAACGCCAGGGTTTTCCCAGTCACGACGTTGTAAAA
CGACGGCCAGTGAATTGTAATACGACTCACTATAGGGCGAATTCGAGCTCGGTACCCGGGGATCCTCTAG
AGTCGACCTGCAGGCATGCAAGCTTGAGTATTCTATAGTCTCACCTAAATAGCTTGGCGTAATCATGGTC
ATAGCTGTTTCCTGTGTGAAATTGTTATCCGCTCACAATTCCACACAACATACGAGCCGGAAGCATAAAG
TGTAAAGCCTGGGGTGCCTAATGAGTGAGCTAACTCACATTAATTGCGTTGCGCTCACTGCCCGCTTTCC
AGTCGGGAAACCTGTCGTGCCAGCTGCATTAATGAATCGGCCAACGCGAACCCCTTGCGGCCGCCCGGGC
CGTCGACCAATTCTCATGTTTGACAGCTTATCATCGAATTTCTGCCATTCATCCGCTTATTATCACTTAT
TCAGGCGTAGCAACCAGGCGTTTAAGGGCACCAATAACTGCCTTAAAAAAATTACGCCCCGCCCTGCCAC
TCATCGCAGTACTGTTGTAATTCATTAAGCATTCTGCCGACATGGAAGCCATCACAAACGGCATGATGAA
CCTGAATCGCCAGCGGCATCAGCACCTTGTCGCCTTGCGTATAATATTTGCCCATGGTGAAAACGGGGGC
GAAGAAGTTGTCCATATTGGCCACGTTTAAATCAAAACTGGTGAAACTCACCCAGGGATTGGCTGAGACG
AAAAACATATTCTCAATAAACCCTTTAGGGAAATAGGCCAGGTTTTCACCGTAACACGCCACATCTTGCG
AATATATGTGTAGAAACTGCCGGAAATCGTCGTGGTATTCACTCCAGAGCGATGAAAACGTTTCAGTTTG
CTCATGGAAAACGGTGTAACAAGGGTGAACACTATCCCATATCACCAGCTCACCGTCTTTCATTGCCATA
CGAAATTCCGGATGAGCATTCATCAGGCGGGCAAGAATGTGAATAAAGGCCGGATAAAACTTGTGCTTAT
TTTTCTTTACGGTCTTTAAAAAGGCCGTAATATCCAGCTGAACGGTCTGGTTATAGGTACATTGAGCAAC
TGACTGAAATGCCTCAAAATGTTCTTTACGATGCCATTGGGATATATCAACGGTGGTATATCCAGTGATT
TTTTTCTCCATTTTAGCTTCCTTAGCTCCTGAAAATCTCGATAACTCAAAAAATACGCCCGGTAGTGATC
TTATTTCATTATGGTGAAAGTTGGAACCTCTTACGTGCCGATCAACGTCTCATTTTCGCCAAAAGTTGGC
CCAGGGCTTCCCGGTATCAACAGGGACACCAGGATTTATTTATTCTGCGAAGTGATCTTCCGTCACAGGT
ATTTATTCGCGATAAGCTCATGGAGCGGCGTAACCGTCGCACAGGAAGGACAGAGAAAGCGCGGATCTGG
GAAGTGACGGACAGAACGGTCAGGACCTGGATTGGGGAGGCGGTTGCCGCCGCTGCTGCTGACGGTGTGA
CGTTCTCTGTTCCGGTCACACCACATACGTTCCGCCATTCCTATGCGATGCACATGCTGTATGCCGGTAT
ACCGCTGAAAGTTCTGCAAAGCCTGATGGGACATAAGTCCATCAGTTCAACGGAAGTCTACACGAAGGTT
TTTGCGCTGGATGTGGCTGCCCGGCACCGGGTGCAGTTTGTGATGCCGGAGTCTGATGCGGTTGCGATGC
TGAAACAATTATCCTGAGAATAAATGCCTTGGCCTTTATATGGAAATGTGGAACTGAGTGGATATGCTGT
TTTTGTCTGTTAAACAGAGAAGCTGGCTGTTATCCACTGAGAAGCGAACGAAACAGTCGGGAAAATCTCC
CATTATCGTAGAGATCCGCATTATTAATCTCAGGAGCCTGTGTAGCGTTTATAGGAAGTAGTGTTCTGTC
ATGATGCCTGCAAGCGGTAACGAAAACGATTTGAATATGCCTTCAGGAACAATAGAAATCTTCGTGCGGT
GTTACGTTGAAGTGGAGCGGATTATGTCAGCAATGGACAGAACAACCTAATGAACACAGAACCATGATGT
GGTCTGTCCTTTTACAGCCAGTAGTGCTCGCCGCAGTCGAGCGACAGGGCGAAGCCCATCGATACTAGCT
TGATTGGGATATCTCGCTCATGTTTGTCGCGTGCTATGTCTTTTTAGGTACTTTGAACCTACGTTCGTAC
TTGTATAATATGATCATCGTATTATCGTTTTTCATCCGTCCAGCGCAAAATGCATTAGCAGCTAGTCCTA
GCGTGCGGAGCTACCTGGACAGGTGCATGACGGATGCGTGTCCTTCAGTGACTTTCTAATTAACAGTAAC
TTCTTTACTTATGTTTCAGTTTGTAAGAAGCGGGATTCGCTCGTCGCTTGACATCTGATTGGACTGCGTC
GGCACGTGAAAACTACATTGTGAAATCTGCTAAAACTCCGGGTATCTCTGACACAAAACGATTCGGCTTC
GCAATTTCAACATTACGGTCAAGGCTAACGTATCTTTCTCGGTCAACTTCAGATTATGCCGATTAAATTG
TCGTAGCTTTCAAGGCGTTTTGAGTACTGCGGCAGTTGTTGAACCTGCAAGGAGAAGATCTCGACAACAG
AATAAAGCGAAAAATGGGTCTCATGCACTAACACTCAGGCCTCCCTCATAATCTCTGTTTGAGTTTACCA
ACAACACATATATACATTTCGACAAAATGACCACTCTTGACGACACGGCTTACCGGTACCGCACCAGTGT
CCCGGGGGACGCCGAGGCCATCGAGGCACTGGATGGGTCCTTCACCACCGACACCGTCTTCCGCGTCACC
GCCACCGGGGACGGCTTCACCCTGCGGGAGGTGCCGGTGGACCCGCCCCTGACCAAGGTGTTCCCCGACG
ACGAATCGGACGACGAATCGGACGACGGGGAGGACGGCGACCCGGACTCCCGGACGTTCGTCGCGTACGG
GGACGACGGCGACCTGGCGGGCTTCGTGGTCGTCTCGTACTCCGGCTGGAACCGCCGGCTGACCGTCGAG
GACATCGAGGTCGCCCCGGAGCACCGGGGGCACGGGGTCGGGCGCGCGTTGATGGGGCTCGCGACGGAGT
TCGCCCGCGAGCGGGGCGCCGGGCACCTCTGGCTGGAGGTCACCAACGTCAACGCACCGGCGATCCACGC
GTACCGGCGGATGGGGTTCACCCTCTGCGGCCTGGACACCGCCCTGTACGACGGCACCGCCTCGGACGGC
GAGCAGGCGCTCTACATGAGCATGCCCTGCCCCTGACCGACGCCGACCAACACCGCCGGTCCGACGCGGC
CCGACGGGTCCGAGGCCTCGGAGATCTGGGCCCATGCGGCCGCAACAACTACCTCGACTTTGGCTGGGAC
ACTTTCAGTGAGGACAAGAAGCTTCAGAAGCGTGCTATCGAACTCAACCAGGGACGTGCGGCACAAATGG
GCATCCTTGCTCTCATGGTGCACGAACAGTTGGGAGTCTCTATCCTTCCTTAAAAATTTAATTTTCATTA
GTTGCAGTCACTCCGCTTTGGTTTCGTAACTATAACGGTCCTAAGGTAGCGAACGTTGCAGGCCATGCTG
TCCAGGCAGGTAGATGACGACCATCAGGGACAGCTTCAAGGATCGCTCGCGGCTCTTACCAGCCTAACTT
CGATCATTGGACCGCTGATCGTCACGGCGATTTATGCCGCCTCGGCGAGCACATGGAACGGGTTGGCATG
GATTGTAGGCGCCGCCCTATACCTTGTCTGCCTCCCCGCGTTGCGTCGCGGTGCATGGAGCCGGGCCACC
TCGACCTGAATGGAAGCCGGCGGCACCTCGCTAACGGATTCACCACTCCAAGAATTGGAGCCAATCAATT
CTTGCGGAGAACTGTGAATGCGCAAACCAACCCTTGGCAGAACATATCCATCGCGTCCGCCATCTCCAGC
AGCCGCACGCGGCGCATCGGGGGGGGGGGGGTTTCAATTCATCATTTTTTTTTTATTCTTTTTTTTGATT
TCGGTTTCCTTGAAATTTTTTTGATTCGGTAATCTCCGAACAGAAGGAAGAACGAAGGAAGGAGCACAGA
CTTAGATTGGTATATATACGCATATGTAGTGTTGAAGAAACATGAAATTGCCCAGTATTCTTAACCCAAC
TGCACAGAACAAAAACCTGCAGGAAACGAAGATAAATCATGTCGAAAGCTACATATAAGGAACGTGCTGC
TACTCATCCTAGTCCTGTTGCTGCCAAGCTATTTAATATCATGCACGAAAAGCAAACAAACTTGTGTGCT
TCATTGGATGTTCGTACCACCAAGGAATTACTGGAGTTAGTTGAAGCATTAGGTCCCAAAATTTGTTTAC
TAAAAACACATGTGGATATCTTGACTGATTTTTCCATGGAGGGCACAGTTAAGCCGCTAAAGGCATTATC
CGCCAAGTACAATTTTTTACTCTTCGAAGACAGAAAATTTGCTGACATTGGTAATACAGTCAAATTGCAG
TACTCTGCGGGTGTATACAGAATAGCAGAATGGGCAGACATTACGAATGCACACGGTGTGGTGGGCCCAG
GTATTGTTAGCGGTTTGAAGCAGGCGGCGGAAGAAGTAACAAAGGAACCTAGAGGCCTTTTGATGTTAGC
AGAATTGTCATGCAAGGGCTCCCTAGCTACTGGAGAATATACTAAGGGTACTGTTGACATTGCGAAGAGC
GACAAAGATTTTGTTATCGGCTTTATTGCTCAAAGAGACATGGGTGGAAGAGATGAAGGTTACGATTGGT
TGATTATGACACCCGGTGTGGGTTTAGATGACAAGGGAGACGCATTGGGTCAACAGTATAGAACCGTGGA
TGATGTGGTCTCTACAGGATCTGACATTATTATTGTTGGAAGAGGACTATTTGCAAAGGGAAGGGATGCT
AAGGTAGAGGGTGAACGTTACAGAAAAGCAGGCTGGGAAGCATATTTGAGAAGATGCGGCCAGCAAAACT
AAAAAACTGTATTATAAGTAAATGCATGTATACTAAACTCACAAATTAGAGCTTCAATTTAATTATATCA
GTTATTACCCGGCCGGGAATCTCGGTCGTAATGATTTTTATAATGACGAAAAAAAAAAAATTGGAAAGAA
AACCCCCCCCCCCCCGCAGCGTTGGGTCCTGGCCACGGGTGCGCATGATCGTGCTCCTGTCGTTGAGGAC
CCGGCTAGGCTGGCGGGGTTGCCTTACTGGTTAGCAGAATGAATCACCGATACGCGAGCGAACGTGAAGC
GACTGCTGCTGCAAAACGTCTGCGACCTGAGCAACAACATGAATGGTCTTCGGTTTCCGTGTTTCGTAAA
GTCTGGAAACGCGGAAGTCAGCGCCCTGCACCATTATGTTCCGGATCTGCATCGCAGGATGCTGCTGGCT
ACCCTGTGGAACACCTACATCTGTATTAACGAAGCGCTGGCATTGACCCTGAGTGATTTTTCTCTGGTCC
CGCCGCATCCATACCGCCAGTTGTTTACCCTCACAACGTTCCAGTAACCGGGCATGTTCATCATCAGTAA
CCCGTATCGTGAGCATCCTCTCTCGTTTCATCGAGTTACGCTAGGGATAACAGGGTAATATAGATCTTCC
GCTGCATAACCCTGCTTCGGGGTCATTATAGCGATTTTTTCGGTATATCCATCCTTTTTCGCACGATATA
CAGGATTTTGCCAAAGGGTTCGTGTAGACTTTCCTTGGTGTATCCAACGGCGTCAGCCGGGCAGGATAGG
TGAAGTAGGCCCACCCGCGAGCGGGTGTTCCTTCTTCACTGTCCCTTATTCGCACCTGGCGGTGCTCAAC
GGGAATCCTGCTCTGCGAGGCTGGCCGGCTACCGCCGGCGTAACAGATGAGGGCAAGCGGATGGCTGATG
AAACCAAGCCAACCAGGAAGGGCAGCCCACCTATCAAGGTGTACTGCCTTCCAGACGAACGAAGAGCGAT
TGAGGAAAAGGCGGCGGCGGCCGGCATGAGCCTGTCGGCCTACCTGCTGGCCGTCGGCCAGGGCTACAAA
ATCACGGGCGTCGTGGACTATGAGCACGTCCGCGAGCTGGCCCGCATCAATGGCGACCTGGGCCGCCTGG
GCGGCCTGCTGAAACTCTGGCTCACCGACGACCCGCGCACGGCGCGGTTCGGTGATGCCACGATCCTCGC
CCTGCTGGCGAAGATCGAAGAGAAGCAGGACGAGCTTGGCAAGGTCATGATGGGCGTGGTCCGCCCGAGG
GCAGAGCCATGACTTTTTTAGCCGCTAAAACGGCCGGGGGGTGCGCGTGATTGCCAAGCACGTCCCCATG
CGCTCCATCAAGAAGAGGCACTTCGAGCTGTAAGTACATCACCGACGAGCAAGGCAAGACGATCCGCGCC
TGTTTTATTGAGAACGTTGTTCGTGTTGGCCTCAATGGTAGCGATGCGTCATTCAGCGAAGTTCTGGTGC
TGATGATGTGGTTCGCTTTGCCACTGGTCAATGTGGTAAGCCCGTGTAATGTCAGTAACCTTTTTACTGA
TCTCAGCTTGAGCACGGTCGCTGATGAGCTTATCCATGGCCCCACGGTAACGGATATGATCCTCTAGGGC
GTTGACAAATTCTTTGTCGGTTTTCATGGGGTAGACGTCAGTGACCAGGGAACGTCTCCCTACAAAAAGT
TGCGCATACTTTGCTCCGTTGTCGACGGCAGGGGTGTCGGACCAGATTGTATCTGTGGCAACGGCCTCAT
TGCGTCAATGGACCTTTAAAGCCGGGAAACGAGACTTGAAATGTTTACGTAGAGGTGCATTATAGACCTC
ACGCGCATATTGAGTGGTTGCAAAAATGGTTTTGCGAACGGTATCACTGGAGACCCATGCCAGGCAAGGA
CGGAGGGCATCATAATCATGTTCATTGCGTTGGACAGCATGCTTGTTACACGTAAGTATACGGTCGAGAG
CATCGTGACGTTGAGAATTACAGATGGCAACGTGTCGGTGCATGTATTGGCCGAGATTGTCAAATCGTGG
CTCAATATATGGCATGCCAGGTAAGTCATGGATGTCGGTATGCCATTCAGCCTTCATGTCGATTTCGTTG
TCGAGAACTGATGGGTCCCAGTCAACGTCAGAAGTAAGAACAACATGGGGAAGGGAATGAAGTTCATGAC
TGGTGGGTGCGCGCATATCCATGTACGGAAGACCCTGTCGTATGTTTAGTGGGATGATGTAATCATCCAG
GGTAACAATACGTTGGTTGCCGCCCACGGTACGAGACCGATCTTGAACACAATTGTGGCAATGTTCAAGT
TGGGCGCTGGAATGGATGGTTTTACCTTTACCAAGATGCGCGTATTGATGCATGATAACAACAATGGGCC
CTCGTTGCGATTCGACAAGACCGGCAGCCGTGACAATGTCTAGATTGGACAAGGTATGTTCATTTATACC
GGTTATGTTGGCTGAACGTCCAGTTTTGTGCAGTACGGTAACATCACTCCCCGCAAGTCCACCGTTGGCA
CCGCGATCGACAAGTGCAGATGTGGTATTTTGTACTGTGTGTCGGGAGACTTGGTACTGTAACACATTTG
ACTGAAGTGACTTGGTGGTACCATGAGGACGGAGGGAACCCGTTGATACGGTGTTGCGTGACGCTGCAAG
TACCTTACGTATGTCGCCTGGATCCATACGTCCAACCCGATCAGAAAGATGTGCTAGGAGTTCCGTTTCT
GGTGCACAATCATGAAAGGTATCCACGGGAGTTCCATTGTTGTCGTCCGGGGCTGCGTCGCGACTGCCAG
TTGCATGTACATGCGCCATCAAGGGACGTGCCAATCCATTACTAACCGGGAGAACCTTAGCTGGGGCAGC
CAATCCCTGAAGTATAGCCTTAGCATCATCTGAGAGCTGGTTCCACATATCTCTAGGGATATAAGGTCGT
TCACGGTTAGTGGGCGTACTATGATGTCGGTTATTAGTACAATTCTCCCTGCGGGCATGCGCATTGGCTT
CATAGAGTACGGAAGGTGACAAGTCAATATTGTAGTTAACATCCGGATCAGTGTCAAAGTCTGTAGGATG
GTAAGAAAGATCAGTAGAATGAATACTACGCTTTTCCTTGGGACTACGGGAATTAGAGAAGTTGTTTCCT
TTATTGTAGAGTGACGCTGAAGCAAGTAGAAGACTAAGGTAACTCTCGTAGCTAATAGGATTACCTCCTT
TGGCTAGGTCAAGAGTGGCTGTGATCTTCACTTGACAAAGTTCCGGTACATTGTGGACAGCATTCTCCAA
AAGACTAAGACACAGTTGCTTTGGGAGTTGCTCAGCCATTGGTACAGTATTGTGGTAGATACAAAGGTGG
TTCTTCCAATGAAGGATAAATCCTTCTGCTGTGCCTGTCCATGAGGATCCATATTTCGCCGTAGTTAGGT
AACCAAGCGTGGTGGCTGAACTGATCTTCGCACTTGCTGATTCCGTATAGTGTTTGACAACTTTACAAAA
CACTTCTTGCGCAGTTCGCTCTAGCCTGGACAGAGAAGGGACAATCTTCGTCGTTAAGACTCGTGCGAAT
AGCAAAAGATCACAAAATAGCACATCGGCACCGACCAACGATTATTTCCAAGGAAAAAAAGAATGCTTCA
CTACAAGAAATTGTGTCATCCCTATACAGAGTCTTGTTACTGTGACAGAAAATTGATGGAAGATGTGGCG
GATTGCCTTTACACTAGCCAACTTGTTCGACTAATTGCAGCTTCTTCTGAGAGGCTTCACCGAGTAACGC
GAAGAACACCGGTGTCTCGTACATGCTCGTCGGTGAACGCTCGTCCAATGACACCCCCCACTTTGTATCA
ATATCCCAACTTGGTAGTGAACTGGAATGATACATGCAATTTCGCGCCGCATCAACAGCCACGGGCCACC
ATCGACGAATAGACTCGG
Features (pLannotate 1.2.2; 33 found; start..end, strand, type, name):
      6..620     +  rep_origin     oriV: origin of replication for the bacterial F plasmid
    696..915     +  rep_origin     ori2: secondary origin of replication for the bacterial F plasmid; also known as oriS
   1006..1761    +  CDS            repE: replication initiation protein for the bacterial F plasmid; repE
   1764..2014    +  misc_feature   incC: incC; incompatibility region of the bacterial F plasmid
   2176..2679    +  misc_feature   CEN/ARS: S. cerevisiae CEN6 centromere fused to an autonomously replicating sequence
   2680..2866    +  promoter       HIS3 promoter: S. cerevisiae HIS3
   2867..3529    +  CDS            HIS3: imidazoleglycerol-phosphate dehydratase, required for histidine biosynthesis; S. cerevisiae HIS3; yeast auxotrophic marker
   3719..4894    +  CDS            sopA: partitioning protein for the bacterial F plasmid; sopA
   4894..5865    +  CDS            sopB: partitioning protein for the bacterial F plasmid; sopB
   5938..6411    +  misc_feature   sopC: sopC; centromere-like partitioning region of the bacterial F plasmid
   6511..6657    +  CDS            yuaZ (fragment): YUAZ_ECO57 - Protein predicted: Swiss-Prot protein existence level 4. From Escherichia coli O157:H7.
   6671..7069    -  misc_feature   cos: lambda cos site; allows packaging into phage lambda particles
   7087..7120    +  protein_bind   loxP: Cre-mediated recombination occurs in the 8-bp core sequence (GCATACAT). Cre recombinase
   7174..7273    +  misc_feature   bom (fragment): basis of mobility region from pBR322
   7279..7435    -  CDS            lacZα (fragment): LacZα fragment of β-galactosidase; lacZ fragment
   7438..7456    +  promoter       T7 promoter: promoter for bacteriophage T7 RNA polymerase
   7459..7515    +  misc_feature   MCS: pUC18/19 multiple cloning site
   7580..7602    -  protein_bind   lac operator (fragment): The lac repressor binds to the lac operator to inhibit transcription in E. coli. This inhibition can be relieved by adding lactose or isopropyl-β-D-thiogalactopyranoside (IPTG). lac repressor encoded by lacI
   7606..7636    -  promoter       lac promoter: promoter for the E. coli lac operon
   7651..7672    -  protein_bind   CAP binding site: CAP binding activates transcription in the presence of cAMP. E. coli catabolite activator protein
   7685..7748    -  CDS            lacI (fragment): lac repressor; lacI; The lac repressor binds to the lac operator to inhibit transcription in E. coli. This inhibition can be relieved by adding lactose or isopropyl-β-D-thiogalactopyranoside (IPTG).
   7790..7807    +  promoter       tet promoter (fragment): E. coli promoter for tetracycline efflux protein gene
   7895..8551    -  CDS            cat: CAT_ECOLX - Experimental evidence at protein level: Swiss-Prot protein existence level 1. This enzyme is an effector of chloramphenicol resistance in bacteria. From Escherichia coli. This protein is used as a marker in many commonly used cloning vectors, such as pACYC184.
   8552..8654    -  promoter       cat promoter: promoter of the E. coli cat gene encoding chloramphenicol acetyltransferase
   8770..9114    +  CDS            resD (fragment): REDF_ECOLI - Also known as D. Protein inferred from homology: Swiss-Prot protein existence level 3. Acts as a repressor of transcription and as a site-specific resolvase that cleaves at the RfsF site. From Escherichia coli (strain K12).
  10107..10676   +  CDS            NrsR: nourseothricin acetyltransferase; Streptomyces noursei nat1; confers resistance to nourseothricin
  10751..10900   +  CDS            FCPA (fragment): FCPA_PHATR - Also known as FCP1. Experimental evidence at transcript level: Swiss-Prot protein existence level 2. The light-harvesting complex (LHC) functions as a light receptor, it captures and delivers excitation energy to photosystems with which it is closely associated. Energy is transferred from the carotenoid and chlorophyll C (or B) to chlorophyll A and the photosynthetic reaction centers where it is used to synthesize ATP and reducing power. From Phaeodactylum tricornutum (Diatom).
  10974..11209   +  CDS            TcR (fragment): tetracycline efflux protein; tet; confers resistance to tetracycline
  11373..11588   +  promoter       URA3 promoter: S. cerevisiae URA3
  11589..12392   +  CDS            URA3: orotidine-5'-phosphate decarboxylase, required for uracil biosynthesis; S. cerevisiae URA3; yeast auxotrophic marker, counterselectable with 5-fluoroorotic acid (5-FOA)
  12634..12981   -  CDS            YPB1_ECOLX (fragment): Protein predicted: Swiss-Prot protein existence level 4. From Escherichia coli.
  13149..13258   +  oriT           oriT: incP origin of transfer
  13291..13662   +  CDS            traJ: oriT-recognizing protein; traJ
