[The description below was written by a language model from this plasmid's Addgene catalogue record and pLannotate feature annotations shown in this document.]
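Description:
pPtGE31 is an empty-backbone, conjugatively transmissible episome of about 16.3 kb, built on pCC1BAC and designed to shuttle between E. coli, Saccharomyces cerevisiae and the diatom Phaeodactylum tricornutum. In bacteria it is maintained by the F-plasmid replication and partitioning system (ori2, repE, incC, sopA/sopB/sopC), which keeps it at one or two copies per cell. It also carries oriV, which allows arabinose-inducible amplification to high copy number in a suitable host such as EPI300. Bacterial selection is by chloramphenicol resistance (cat under its own promoter). The pCC1BAC heritage also shows in the lambda cos site, a loxP site, and a lacZα/lac promoter region with a T7 promoter and a pUC-type multiple cloning site.

For yeast, a CEN6/ARS element provides stable low-copy maintenance. HIS3 and URA3 serve as auxotrophic markers, and URA3 is counterselectable with 5-FOA, which makes the plasmid suitable for yeast-based assembly and modification. An IncP origin of transfer with the adjacent traJ gene lets the plasmid be mobilised by conjugation from E. coli into diatom cells when transfer functions are supplied in trans. In the alga, selection relies on the NAT cassette, a nourseothricin acetyltransferase gene. According to the record, this gene is driven by the FcpD promoter and FcpA terminator, and the annotation detects an FCPA-derived fragment just downstream of the coding sequence. The record also describes a P. tricornutum-derived region that supports episomal stability, but the feature table does not annotate it. Several short fragments (TcR, resD, bom) appear to be cloning remnants. The plasmid carries no cargo gene and serves as a base vector for delivering DNA to diatoms and maintaining it episomally.
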