Addgene plasmid #236257: pPtGE31
Purpose: (Empty Backbone) Transmissible episome that contains the NAT cassette
Depositing lab: Bogumil Karas. Depositing organization: University of Western Ontario. Publication: Breaking the cell wall for efficient DNA delivery to diatoms. Walker EJL, Pampuch M, Deng L, Li Y, Tran G, Mock T, Karas BJ. Nat Commun. 2026 Jan 22. doi: 10.1038/s41467-026-68562-6. PubMed 41571648.
Backbone
  Vector backbone: pCC1BAC
  Backbone size (bp): 16334
  Modifications to backbone: This plasmid is derived from a pCC1BAC backbone. It contains an algal selection marker (NAT- nourseothricin resistance), origin of transfer (oriT) for conjugation, P. tricornutum region for episomal stability, as well as bacterial and yeast artificial chromosome elements. The algal marker is driven by the FcpD/FcpA promoter-terminator pair.
  Vector type: Bacterial Expression, Yeast Expression, Synthetic Biology ; P. tricornutum Expression
  Selectable markers: URA3, HIS3 ; Nourseothricin
Growth in bacteria
  Bacterial resistance: Chloramphenicol, 25 μg/mL
  Growth temperature: 37°C
  Growth strain: EPI300
  Growth instructions: This plasmid can be induced to high-copy number replication by supplementation with L-arabinose (100 µg/ml). Otherwise, it is maintained as 1-2 copies per cell.
  Copy number: Low Copy
Terms and licenses: Academic/Nonprofit Terms; Industry Terms: Not Available to Industry
How to cite: pPtGE31 was a gift from Bogumil Karas (Addgene plasmid # 236257 ; http://n2t.net/addgene:236257 ; RRID:Addgene_236257)
